Addgene plasmid #72616: pSLIKneo 3XFLAG-wtGATA6-3XAU1_RNAi resistant
Purpose: Expresses an inducible and RNAi resistant, N-terminally 3X-FLAG tagged, C-terminally 3X-AU1 tagged wtGATA6
Depositing lab: Kevin Janes. Depositing organization: University of Virginia. Publication: TNF-insulin crosstalk at the transcription factor GATA6 is revealed by a model that links signaling and transcriptomic data tensors. Chitforoushzadeh Z, Ye Z, Sheng Z, LaRue S, Fry RC, Lauffenburger DA, Janes KA. Sci Signal. 2016 Jun 7;9(431):ra59. doi: 10.1126/scisignal.aad3373. PubMed 27273097.
Backbone
  Vector backbone: PSLIKneo
  Backbone manufacturer: Addgene #25735
  Backbone size w/o insert (bp): 13286
  Total vector size (bp): 14029
  Modifications to backbone: Followed standard LR recombination protocols
  Vector type: Mammalian Expression, Lentiviral
  Selectable markers: Neomycin (select with G418)
Growth in bacteria
  Bacterial resistance: Ampicillin, 100 μg/mL
  Growth temperature: 37°C
  Growth strain: NEB Stable
  Copy number: Unknown
Gene/Insert
  Gene/Insert name: GATA Binding Protein 6 (alt name: GATA6)
  Species: H. sapiens (human)
  Insert size (bp): 1917
  GenBank ID: NM_005257
  Entrez Gene: GATA6
  Promoter: TRE tight
  Tag / fusion protein: 3XFLAG (N terminal on insert); 3XAU1 (C terminal on insert)
  Cloning method: Gateway Cloning
  Sequencing primers: 5′ CMV-F; 3′ hUBCpro-R
Terms and licenses: Academic/Nonprofit Terms; Industry Terms: Not Available to Industry
How to cite: pSLIKneo 3XFLAG-wtGATA6-3XAU1_RNAi resistant was a gift from Kevin Janes (Addgene plasmid # 72616 ; http://n2t.net/addgene:72616 ; RRID:Addgene_72616)
