[The description below was written by a language model from this plasmid's Addgene catalogue record and pLannotate feature annotations shown in this document.]
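Description:
pSLIKneo 3XFLAG-wtGATA6-3XAU1_RNAi resistant is an HIV-1-based lentiviral vector for doxycycline-inducible expression of human GATA6 in mammalian cells, made by Gateway LR recombination into the pSLIKneo single-vector inducible backbone. It is propagated in E. coli through a high-copy ColE1/pUC-type origin with ampicillin resistance, and an f1 origin is also present. Outside the viral unit the backbone carries an SV40/EM7-driven bleomycin/Zeocin resistance cassette, although the catalogue lists only G418 as the mammalian selection. The viral genome is transcribed from a CMV enhancer/promoter fused to a truncated 5' LTR. It includes the Ψ packaging signal with a gag fragment, the RRE for Rev-dependent export, cPPT/CTS, WPRE and a truncated 3' LTR followed by a bGH polyadenylation signal.

Between the attB1 and attB2 sites left by recombination, a tight TRE promoter (seven tet operators upstream of a minimal CMV promoter) drives wild-type GATA6 with an N-terminal 3xFLAG tag. The catalogue also records a C-terminal 3xAU1 tag, which the automated annotation does not call as a feature. The coding sequence is described as RNAi resistant, so it should escape knockdown reagents directed at endogenous GATA6, but the specific changes are not given. Downstream, a constitutive human UbC promoter expresses rtTA3, the reverse tetracycline transactivator, linked by an EMCV IRES to the neomycin resistance gene. A single integrated provirus therefore supplies the transactivator, G418 selection and the doxycycline-responsive transgene. This design suits add-back or rescue experiments in GATA6-depleted cells, with the epitope tags allowing detection or immunoprecipitation of the exogenous protein. The annotated sequence (13,935 nt) is slightly shorter than the listed total size.
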