Features (pLannotate 1.2.2; 42 found; start..end, strand, type, name):
     31..83      -  misc_feature   bom (fragment): basis of mobility region from pBR322
    238..617     +  enhancer       CMV enhancer: human cytomegalovirus immediate early enhancer
    618..817     +  promoter       CMV promoter: human cytomegalovirus (CMV) immediate early promoter
    835..1015    +  LTR            5' LTR (truncated): truncated 5' long terminal repeat (LTR) from HIV-1
   1062..1187    +  misc_feature   HIV-1 Ψ: packaging signal of human immunodeficiency virus type 1
   1171..1534    +  CDS            HIV-1 gag (fragment): gag protein from human immunodeficiency virus 1; gag
   1680..1913    +  misc_feature   RRE: The Rev response element (RRE) of HIV-1 allows for Rev-dependent mRNA export from the nucleus to the cytoplasm.
   2290..2390    +  CDS            Rev (fragment): human immunodeficiency virus 1 (HIV-1) Rev protein; rev; enhances nuclear export of unspliced and incompletely spliced viral mRNAs
   2440..2557    +  misc_feature   cPPT/CTS: central polypurine tract and central termination sequence of HIV-1
   2614..2638    +  protein_bind   attB1: mutant version of attB; recombination site for the Gateway® BP reaction BP Clonase™
   2670..2984    +  promoter       tight TRE promoter: Tet-responsive promoter PTight, consisting of seven tet operator sequences followed by the minimal CMV promoter
   2994..3017    +  CDS            3xFLAG (fragment): three tandem FLAG® epitope tags, followed by an enterokinase cleavage site
   3018..3041    +  CDS            3xFLAG (fragment): three tandem FLAG® epitope tags, followed by an enterokinase cleavage site
   3042..3065    +  CDS            3xFLAG (fragment): three tandem FLAG® epitope tags, followed by an enterokinase cleavage site
   3066..4850    +  CDS            GATA6: GATA6_HUMAN - Experimental evidence at protein level: Swiss-Prot protein existence level 1. Transcriptional activator (PubMed:19666519, PubMed:27756709, PubMed:22750565, PubMed:22824924). Regulates SEMA3C and PLXNA2 (PubMed:19666519). Involved in gene regulation specifically in the gastric epithelium (PubMed:9315713). May regulate genes that protect epithelial cells from bacterial infection (PubMed:16968778). Involved in bone morphogenetic protein (BMP)-mediated cardiac-specific gene expression (By similarity). Binds to BMP response element (BMPRE) DNA sequences within cardiac activating regio
   4943..4967    -  protein_bind   attB2: mutant version of attB; recombination site for the Gateway® BP reaction BP Clonase™
   5017..6228    +  promoter       UbC promoter: human ubiquitin C promoter
   6287..6984    +  CDS            rtTA3 (fragment): reverse tetracycline transactivator 3 activates expression from Tet-responsive promoters in the presence of doxycycline
   6914..7024    +  CDS            VP48: 3 tandem repeats of the minimal activation domain of herpes simplex virus VP16 (Cheng et al., 2013)
   7071..7645    +  misc_feature   IRES: internal ribosome entry site (IRES) of the encephalomyocarditis virus (EMCV)
   7661..8455    +  CDS            NeoR/KanR: aminoglycoside phosphotransferase from Tn5; aph(3')-II (or nptII); confers resistance to neomycin, kanamycin, and G418 (Geneticin®)
   8483..8566    +  CDS            large T antigen (fragment): large T antigen from SV40 (simian virus 40)
   8600..8623    +  misc_feature   MCS (fragment): pBluescript multiple cloning site
   8623..9211    +  misc_feature   WPRE: woodchuck hepatitis virus posttranscriptional regulatory element
   9212..9231    +  misc_feature   MCS (fragment): pBluescript multiple cloning site
   9233..9733    +  CDS            nef (fragment): NEF_HV1LA - Experimental evidence at protein level: Swiss-Prot protein existence level 1. Extracellular Nef protein targets CD4(+) T-lymphocytes for apoptosis by interacting with CXCR4 surface receptors. From Human immunodeficiency virus type 1 group M subtype B (isolate Lai) (HIV-1).
   9740..9920    +  LTR            5' LTR (truncated): truncated 5' long terminal repeat (LTR) from HIV-1
   9952..10176   +  polyA_signal   bGH poly(A) signal: bovine growth hormone polyadenylation signal
  10180..10201   +  promoter       SV40 promoter (fragment): SV40 enhancer and early promoter
  10222..10650   +  rep_origin     f1 ori (sequence partly withheld): f1 bacteriophage origin of replication; arrow indicates direction of (+) strand synthesis
  10664..10993   +  promoter       SV40 promoter: SV40 enhancer and early promoter
  11041..11088   +  promoter       EM7 promoter: synthetic bacterial promoter&nbsp
  11107..11481   +  CDS            BleoR: antibiotic-binding protein; Sh ble from Streptoalloteichus hindustanus; confers resistance to bleomycin, phleomycin, and Zeocin™
  11491..11616   +  CDS            ble (fragment): BLE_KLEPN - Experimental evidence at protein level: Swiss-Prot protein existence level 1. Binding protein with a strong affinity to the bleomycin family of antibiotics. Binds to CL990; an antimitotic-antibiotic compound. From Klebsiella pneumoniae.
  11611..11732   +  polyA_signal   SV40 poly(A) signal: SV40 polyadenylation signal
  11803..11825   -  protein_bind   lac operator (fragment): The lac repressor binds to the lac operator to inhibit transcription in E. coli. This inhibition can be relieved by adding lactose or isopropyl-β-D-thiogalactopyranoside (IPTG). lac repressor encoded by lacI
  11829..11859   -  promoter       lac promoter: promoter for the E. coli lac operon
  11874..11895   -  protein_bind   CAP binding site: CAP binding activates transcription in the presence of cAMP. E. coli catabolite activator protein
  11908..12000   -  CDS            lacI (fragment): lac repressor; lacI; The lac repressor binds to the lac operator to inhibit transcription in E. coli. This inhibition can be relieved by adding lactose or isopropyl-β-D-thiogalactopyranoside (IPTG).
  12183..12771   -  rep_origin     ori: high-copy-number ColE1/pMB1/pBR322/pUC origin of replication
  12942..13802   -  CDS            AmpR: β-lactamase; bla; confers resistance to ampicillin, carbenicillin, and related antibiotics
  13803..13907   -  promoter       AmpR promoter: bla
>Addgene plasmid #72616 | pSLIKneo 3XFLAG-wtGATA6-3XAU1_RNAi resistant | depositor full sequence | sequence record 138429 | pSLIKneo 3XFLAG-wtGATA6-3XAU1_RNAi resistant  sequence 13935 bps
GTCGACGGATCGGGAGATCTCCCGATCCCCTATGGTGCACTCTCAGTACAATCTGCTCTGATGCCGCATA
GTTAAGCCAGTATCTGCTCCCTGCTTGTGTGTTGGAGGTCGCTGAGTAGTGCGCGAGCAAAATTTAAGCT
ACAACAAGGCAAGGCTTGACCGACAATTGCATGAAGAATCTGCTTAGGGTTAGGCGTTTTGCGCTGCTTC
GCGATGTACGGGCCAGATATACGCGTTGACATTGATTATTGACTAGTTATTAATAGTAATCAATTACGGG
GTCATTAGTTCATAGCCCATATATGGAGTTCCGCGTTACATAACTTACGGTAAATGGCCCGCCTGGCTGA
CCGCCCAACGACCCCCGCCCATTGACGTCAATAATGACGTATGTTCCCATAGTAACGCCAATAGGGACTT
TCCATTGACGTCAATGGGTGGAGTATTTACGGTAAACTGCCCACTTGGCAGTACATCAAGTGTATCATAT
GCCAAGTACGCCCCCTATTGACGTCAATGACGGTAAATGGCCCGCCTGGCATTATGCCCAGTACATGACC
TTATGGGACTTTCCTACTTGGCAGTACATCTACGTATTAGTCATCGCTATTACCATGGTGATGCGGTTTT
GGCAGTACATCAATGGGCGTGGATAGCGGTTTGACTCACGGGGATTTCCAAGTCTCCACCCCATTGACGT
CAATGGGAGTTTGTTTTGGCACCAAAATCAACGGGACTTTCCAAAATGTCGTAACAACTCCGCCCCATTG
ACGCAAATGGGCGGTAGGCGTGTACGGTGGGAGGTCTATATAAGCAGCGCGTTTTGCCTGTACTGGGTCT
CTCTGGTTAGACCAGATCTGAGCCTGGGAGCTCTCTGGCTAACTAGGGAACCCACTGCTTAAGCCTCAAT
AAAGCTTGCCTTGAGTGCTTCAAGTAGTGTGTGCCCGTCTGTTGTGTGACTCTGGTAACTAGAGATCCCT
CAGACCCTTTTAGTCAGTGTGGAAAATCTCTAGCAGTGGCGCCCGAACAGGGACTTGAAAGCGAAAGGGA
AACCAGAGGAGCTCTCTCGACGCAGGACTCGGCTTGCTGAAGCGCGCACGGCAAGAGGCGAGGGGCGGCG
ACTGGTGAGTACGCCAAAAATTTTGACTAGCGGAGGCTAGAAGGAGAGAGATGGGTGCGAGAGCGTCAGT
ATTAAGCGGGGGAGAATTAGATCGCGATGGGAAAAAATTCGGTTAAGGCCAGGGGGAAAGAAAAAATATA
AATTAAAACATATAGTATGGGCAAGCAGGGAGCTAGAACGATTCGCAGTTAATCCTGGCCTGTTAGAAAC
ATCAGAAGGCTGTAGACAAATACTGGGACAGCTACAACCATCCCTTCAGACAGGATCAGAAGAACTTAGA
TCATTATATAATACAGTAGCAACCCTCTATTGTGTGCATCAAAGGATAGAGATAAAAGACACCAAGGAAG
CTTTAGACAAGATAGAGGAAGAGCAAAACAAAAGTAAGACCACCGCACAGCAAGCGGCCGCTGATCTTCA
GACCTGGAGGAGGAGATATGAGGGACAATTGGAGAAGTGAATTATATAAATATAAAGTAGTAAAAATTGA
ACCATTAGGAGTAGCACCCACCAAGGCAAAGAGAAGAGTGGTGCAGAGAGAAAAAAGAGCAGTGGGAATA
GGAGCTTTGTTCCTTGGGTTCTTGGGAGCAGCAGGAAGCACTATGGGCGCAGCGTCAATGACGCTGACGG
TACAGGCCAGACAATTATTGTCTGGTATAGTGCAGCAGCAGAACAATTTGCTGAGGGCTATTGAGGCGCA
ACAGCATCTGTTGCAACTCACAGTCTGGGGCATCAAGCAGCTCCAGGCAAGAATCCTGGCTGTGGAAAGA
TACCTAAAGGATCAACAGCTCCTGGGGATTTGGGGTTGCTCTGGAAAACTCATTTGCACCACTGCTGTGC
CTTGGAATGCTAGTTGGAGTAATAAATCTCTGGAACAGATTTGGAATCACACGACCTGGATGGAGTGGGA
CAGAGAAATTAACAATTACACAAGCTTAATACACTCCTTAATTGAAGAATCGCAAAACCAGCAAGAAAAG
AATGAACAAGAATTATTGGAATTAGATAAATGGGCAAGTTTGTGGAATTGGTTTAACATAACAAATTGGC
TGTGGTATATAAAATTATTCATAATGATAGTAGGAGGCTTGGTAGGTTTAAGAATAGTTTTTGCTGTACT
TTCTATAGTGAATAGAGTTAGGCAGGGATATTCACCATTATCGTTTCAGACCCACCTCCCAACCCCGAGG
GGACCCGACAGGCCCGAAGGAATAGAAGAAGAAGGTGGAGAGAGAGACAGAGACAGATCCATTCGATTAG
TGAACGGATCGGCACTGCGTGCGCCAATTCTGCAGACAAATGGCAGTATTCATCCACAATTTTAAAAGAA
AAGGGGGGATTGGGGGGTACAGTGCAGGGGAAAGAATAGTAGACATAATAGCAACAGACATACAAACTAA
AGAATTACAAAAACAAATTACAAAAATTCAAAATTTTCGGGTTTATTACAGGGACAGCAGAGATCCAGTT
TGGTTAATTCTAGACAGTTATCAACAAGTTTGTACAAAAAAGCAGGCTTTAAAGGAACCAATTCAGTCGA
CTGGATCCCGAGTTTACTCCCTATCAGTGATAGAGAACGTATGTCGAGTTTACTCCCTATCAGTGATAGA
GAACGATGTCGAGTTTACTCCCTATCAGTGATAGAGAACGTATGTCGAGTTTACTCCCTATCAGTGATAG
AGAACGTATGTCGAGTTTACTCCCTATCAGTGATAGAGAACGTATGTCGAGTTTATCCCTATCAGTGATA
GAGAACGTATGTCGAGTTTACTCCCTATCAGTGATAGAGAACGTATGTCGAGGTAGGCGTGTACGGTGGG
AGGCCTATATAAGCAGAGCTCGTTTAGTGAACCGTCAGATCGCCACTAGTATGGACTACAAGGATGACGA
TGACAAGGACTACAAGGATGACGATGACAAGGACTACAAGGATGACGATGACAAGATGGCCTTGACTGAC
GGCGGCTGGTGCTTGCCGAAGCGCTTCGGGGCCGCGGGTGCGGACGCCAGCGACTCCAGAGCCTTTCCAG
CGCGGGAGCCCTCCACGCCGCCTTCCCCCATCTCTTCCTCGTCCTCCTCCTGCTCCCGGGGCGGAGAGCG
GGGCCCCGGCGGCGCCAGCAACTGCGGGACGCCTCAGCTCGACACGGAGGCGGCGGCCGGACCCCCGGCC
CGCTCGCTGCTGCTCAGTTCCTACGCTTCGCATCCCTTCGGGGCTCCCCACGGACCTTCGGCGCCTGGGG
TCGCGGGCCCCGGGGGCAACCTGTCGAGCTGGGAGGACTTGCTGCTGTTCACTGACCTCGACCAAGCCGC
GACCGCCAGCAAGCTGCTGTGGTCCAGCCGCGGCGCCAAGCTGAGCCCCTTCGCACCCGAGCAGCCGGAG
GAGATGTACCAGACCCTCGCCGCTCTCTCCAGCCAGGGTCCGGCCGCCTACGACGGCGCGCCCGGCGGCT
TCGTGCACTCTGCGGCCGCGGCGGCAGCAGCCGCGGCGGCGGCCAGCTCCCCGGTCTACGTGCCCACCAC
CCGCGTGGGTTCCATGCTGCCCGGCCTACCGTACCACCTGCAGGGGTCGGGCAGTGGGCCAGCCAACCAC
GCGGGCGGCGCGGGCGCGCACCCCGGCTGGCCTCAGGCCTCGGCCGACAGCCCTCCATACGGCAGCGGAG
GCGGCGCGGCTGGCGGCGGGGCCGCGGGGCCTGGCGGCGCTGGCTCAGCCGCGGCGCACGTCTCGGCGCG
CTTCCCCTACTCTCCCAGCCCGCCCATGGCCAACGGCGCCGCGCGGGAGCCGGGAGGCTACGCGGCGGCG
GGCAGTGGGGGCGCGGGAGGCGTGAGCGGCGGCGGCAGTAGCCTGGCGGCCATGGGCGGCCGCGAGCCCC
AGTACAGCTCGCTGTCGGCCGCGCGGCCGCTGAACGGGACGTACCACCACCACCACCACCACCACCACCA
CCATCCGAGCCCCTACTCGCCCTACGTGGGGGCGCCACTGACGCCTGCCTGGCCCGCCGGACCCTTCGAG
ACCCCGGTGCTGCACAGCCTGCAGAGCCGCGCCGGAGCCCCGCTCCCGGTGCCCCGGGGTCCCAGTGCAG
ACCTGCTGGAGGACCTGTCCGAGAGCCGCGAGTGCGTGAACTGCGGCTCCATCCAGACGCCGCTGTGGCG
GCGGGACGGCACCGGCCACTACCTGTGCAACGCCTGCGGGCTCTACAGCAAGATGAACGGCCTCAGCCGG
CCCCTCATCAAGCCGCAGAAGCGCGTGCCTTCATCACGGCGGCTTGGATTGTCCTGTGCCAACTGTCACA
CCACAACTACCACCTTATGGCGCAGAAACGCCGAGGGTGAACCCGTGTGCAATGCTTGTGGACTCTACAT
GAAACTCCATGGGGTGCCGCGACCGCTAGCGATGAAGAAAGAGGGAATTCAAACCAGGAAACGAAAACCT
AAGAACATAAATAAATCAAAGACTTGCTCTGGTAATAGCAATAATTCCATTCCCATGACTCCAACTTCCA
CCTCTTCTAACTCAGATGATTGCAGCAAAAATACTTCCCCCACAACACAACCTACAGCCTCAGGGGCGGG
TGCCCCGGTGATGACTGGTGCGGGAGAGAGCACCAATCCCGAGAACAGCGAGCTCAAGTATTCGGGTCAA
GATGGGCTCTACATAGGCGTCAGTCTCGCCTCGCCGGCCGAAGTCACGTCCTCCGTGCGACCGGATTCCT
GGTGCGCCCTGGCCCTGGCCGACACCTACCGCTACATCGACACCTACCGCTACATCGACACCTACCGCTA
CATCTAACAATTGGAAGACTAATGCGTTTTCGAGATATCTAGACCCAGCTTTCTTGTACAAAGTGGTTGA
TAACATCTCGAGCCATAAAGATGGTTAATTAACCCACCCAAGATCTGGCCTCCGCGCCGGGTTTTGGCGC
CTCCCGCGGGCGCCCCCCTCCTCACGGCGAGCGCTGCCACGTCAGACGAAGGGCGCAGCGAGCGTCCTGA
TCCTTCCGCCCGGACGCTCAGGACAGCGGCCCGCTGCTCATAAGACTCGGCCTTAGAACCCCAGTATCAG
CAGAAGGACATTTTAGGACGGGACTTGGGTGACTCTAGGGCACTGGTTTTCTTTCCAGAGAGCGGAACAG
GCGAGGAAAAGTAGTCCCTTCTCGGCGATTCTGCGGAGGGATCTCCGTGGGGCGGTGAACGCCGATGATT
ATATAAGGACGCGCCGGGTGTGGCACAGCTAGTTCCGTCGCAGCCGGGATTTGGGTCGCGGTTCTTGTTT
GTGGATCGCTGTGATCGTCACTTGGTGAGTAGCGGGCTGCTGGGCTGGCCGGGGCTTTCGTGGCCGCCGG
GCCGCTCGGTGGGACGGAAGCGTGTGGAGAGACCGCCAAGGGCTGTAGTCTGGGTCCGCGAGCAAGGTTG
CCCTGAACTGGGGGTTGGGGGGAGCGCAGCAAAATGGCGGCTGTTCCCGAGTCTTGAATGGAAGACGCTT
GTGAGGCGGGCTGTGAGGTCGTTGAAACAAGGTGGGGGGCATGGTGGGCGGCAAGAACCCAAGGTCTTGA
GGCCTTCGCTAATGCGGGAAAGCTCTTATTCGGGTGAGATGGGCTGGGGCACCATCTGGGGACCCTGACG
TGAAGTTTGTCACTGACTGGAGAACTCGGTTTGTCGTCTGTTGCGGGGGCGGCAGTTATGGCGGTGCCGT
TGGGCAGTGCACCCGTACCTTTGGGAGCGCGCGCCCTCGTCGTGTCGTGACGTCACCCGTTCTGTTGGCT
TATAATGCAGGGTGGGGCCACCTGCCGGTAGGTGTGCGGTAGGCTTTTCTCCGTCGCAGGACGCAGGGTT
CGGGCCTAGGGTAGGCTCTCCTGAATCGACAGGCGCCGGACCTCTGGTGAGGGGAGGGATAAGTGAGGCG
TCAGTTTCTTTGGTCGGTTTTATGTACCTATCTTCTTAAGTAGCTGAAGCTCCGGTTTTGAACTATGCGC
TCGGGGTTGGCGAGTGTGTTTTGTGAAGTTTTTTAGGCACCTTTTGAAATGTAATCATTTGGGTCAATAT
GTAATTTTCAGTGTTAGACTAGTAAATTGTCCGCTAAATTCTGGCCGTTTTTGGCTTTTTTGTTAGACGA
AGCTTGGTACCGAGCTCGGATCTCCACCCCGTACCGGTCCTGCAGTCGAATTCACCATGTCTAGACTGGA
CAAGAGCAAAGTCATAAACGGAGCTCTGGAATTACTCAATGGTGTCGGTATCGAAGGCCTGACGACAAGG
AAACTCGCTCAAAAGCTGGGAGTTGAGCAGCCTACCCTGTACTGGCACGTGAAGAACAAGCGGGCCCTGC
TCGATGCCCTGCCAATCGAGATGCTGGACAGGCATCATACCCACTTCTGCCCCCTGGAAGGCGAGTCATG
GCAAGACTTTCTGCGGAACAACGCCAAGTCATACCGCTGTGCTCTCCTCTCACATCGCGACGGGGCTAAA
GTGCATCTCGGCACCCGCCCAACAGAGAAACAGTACGAAACCCTGGAAAATCAGCTCGCGTTCCTGTGTC
AGCAAGGCTTCTCCCTGGAGAACGCACTGTACGCTCTGTCCGCCGTGGGCCACTTTACACTGGGCTGCGT
ATTGGAGGAACAGGAGCATCAAGTAGCAAAAGAGGAAAGAGAGACACCTACCACCGATTCTATGCCCCCA
CTTCTGAGACAAGCAATTGAGCTGTTCGACCGGCAGGGAGCCGAACCTGCCTTCCTTTTCGGCCTGGAAC
TAATCATATGTGGCCTGGAGAAACAGCTAAAGTGCGAAAGCGGCGGGCCGACCGACGCCCTTGACGATTT
TGACTTAGACATGCTCCCAGCCGATGCCCTTGACGACTTTGACCTTGATATGCTGCCTGCTGACGCTCTT
GACGATTTTGACCTTGACATGCTCCCCGGGTAACTAAGTAAGGATCCGCGGCCGCACTAGAGGAATTCCG
CCCCTCTCCCTCCCCCCCCCCTAACGTTACTGGCCGAAGCCGCTTGGAATAAGGCCGGTGTGTGTTTGTC
TATATGTTATTTTCCACCATATTGCCGTCTTTTGGCAATGTGAGGGCCCGGAAACCTGGCCCTGTCTTCT
TGACGAGCATTCCTAGGGGTCTTTCCCCTCTCGCCAAAGGAATGCAAGGTCTGTTGAATGTCGTGAAGGA
AGCAGTTCCTCTGGAAGCTTCTTGAAGACAAACAACGTCTGTAGCGACCCTTTGCAGGCAGCGGAACCCC
CCACCTGGCGACAGGTGCCTCTGCGGCCAAAAGCCACGTGTATAAGATACACCTGCAAAGGCGGCACAAC
CCCAGTGCCACGTTGTGAGTTGGATAGTTGTGGAAAGAGTCAAATGGCTCTCCTCAAGCGTAGTCAACAA
GGGGCTGAAGGATGCCCAGAAGGTACCCCATTGTATGGGAATCTGATCTGGGGCCTCGGTGCACATGCTT
TACATGTGTTTAGTCGAGGTTAAAAAAACGTCTAGGCCCCCCGAACCACGGGGACGTGGTTTTCCTTTGA
AAAACACGATGATAAGCTTACCGGTCCACCATGATTGAACAAGATGGATTGCACGCAGGTTCTCCGGCCG
CTTGGGTGGAGAGGCTATTCGGCTATGACTGGGCACAACAGACAATCGGCTGCTCTGATGCCGCCGTGTT
CCGGCTGTCAGCGCAGGGGCGCCCGGTTCTTTTTGTCAAGACCGACCTGTCCGGTGCCCTGAATGAACTG
CAAGACGAGGCAGCGCGGCTATCGTGGCTGGCCACGACGGGCGTTCCTTGCGCAGCTGTGCTCGACGTTG
TCACTGAAGCGGGAAGGGACTGGCTGCTATTGGGCGAAGTGCCGGGGCAGGATCTCCTGTCATCTCACCT
TGCTCCTGCCGAGAAAGTATCCATCATGGCTGATGCAATGCGGCGGCTGCATACGCTTGATCCGGCTACC
TGCCCATTCGACCACCAAGCGAAACATCGCATCGAGCGAGCACGTACTCGGATGGAAGCCGGTCTTGTCG
ATCAGGATGATCTGGACGAAGAGCATCAGGGGCTCGCGCCAGCCGAACTGTTCGCCAGGCTCAAGGCGAG
CATGCCCGACGGCGAGGATCTCGTCGTGACCCATGGCGATGCCTGCTTGCCGAATATCATGGTGGAAAAT
GGCCGCTTTTCTGGATTCATCGACTGTGGCCGGCTGGGTGTGGCGGACCGCTATCAGGACATAGCGTTGG
CTACCCGTGATATTGCTGAAGAGCTTGGCGGCGAATGGGCTGACCGCTTCCTCGTGCTTTACGGTATCGC
CGCTCCCGATTCGCAGCGCATCGCCTTCTATCGCCTTCTTGACGAGTTCTTCTGATGTACAAGTAAAGCG
GCCGCGACTCTAGATCATAATCAGCCATACCACATTTGTAGAGGTTTTACTTGCTTTAAAAAACCTCCCA
CACCTCCCCCTGAACCTGAAACATAAAATGAATGCAATTGTTGTTGTTTAGTCCCTCCCAATTCGATATC
AAGCTTATCGATAATCAACCTCTGGATTACAAAATTTGTGAAAGATTGACTGGTATTCTTAACTATGTTG
CTCCTTTTACGCTATGTGGATACGCTGCTTTAATGCCTTTGTATCATGCTATTGCTTCCCGTATGGCTTT
CATTTTCTCCTCCTTGTATAAATCCTGGTTGCTGTCTCTTTATGAGGAGTTGTGGCCCGTTGTCAGGCAA
CGTGGCGTGGTGTGCACTGTGTTTGCTGACGCAACCCCCACTGGTTGGGGCATTGCCACCACCTGTCAGC
TCCTTTCCGGGACTTTCGCTTTCCCCCTCCCTATTGCCACGGCGGAACTCATCGCCGCCTGCCTTGCCCG
CTGCTGGACAGGGGCTCGGCTGTTGGGCACTGACAATTCCGTGGTGTTGTCGGGGAAATCATCGTCCTTT
CCTTGGCTGCTCGCCTGTGTTGCCACCTGGATTCTGCGCGGGACGTCCTTCTGCTACGTCCCTTCGGCCC
TCAATCCAGCGGACCTTCCTTCCCGCGGCCTGCTGCCGGCTCTGCGGCCTCTTCCGCGTCTTCGCCTTCG
CCCTCAGACGAGTCGGATCTCCCTTTGGGCCGCCTCCCCGCATCGATACCGTCGACCTCGATCGAGACCT
AGAAAAACATGGAGCAATCACAAGTAGCAATACAGCAGCTACCAATGCTGATTGTGCCTGGCTAGAAGCA
CAAGAGGAGGAGGAGGTGGGTTTTCCAGTCACACCTCAGGTACCTTTAAGACCAATGACTTACAAGGCAG
CTGTAGATCTTAGCCACTTTTTAAAAGAAAAGGGGGGACTGGAAGGGCTAATTCACTCCCAACGAAGACA
AGATATCCTTGATCTGTGGATCTACCACACACAAGGCTACTTCCCTGATTGGCAGAACTACACACCAGGG
CCAGGGATCAGATATCCACTGACCTTTGGATGGTGCTACAAGCTAGTACCAGTTGAGCAAGAGAAGGTAG
AAGAAGCCAATGAAGGAGAGAACACCCGCTTGTTACACCCTGTGAGCCTGCATGGGATGGATGACCCGGA
GAGAGAAGTATTAGAGTGGAGGTTTGACAGCCGCCTAGCATTTCATCACATGGCCCGAGAGCTGCATCCG
GACTGTACTGGGTCTCTCTGGTTAGACCAGATCTGAGCCTGGGAGCTCTCTGGCTAACTAGGGAACCCAC
TGCTTAAGCCTCAATAAAGCTTGCCTTGAGTGCTTCAAGTAGTGTGTGCCCGTCTGTTGTGTGACTCTGG
TAACTAGAGATCCCTCAGACCCTTTTAGTCAGTGTGGAAAATCTCTAGCAGGGCCCGTTTAAACCCGCTG
ATCAGCCTCGACTGTGCCTTCTAGTTGCCAGCCATCTGTTGTTTGCCCCTCCCCCGTGCCTTCCTTGACC
CTGGAAGGTGCCACTCCCACTGTCCTTTCCTAATAAAATGAGGAAATTGCATCGCATTGTCTGAGTAGGT
GTCATTCTATTCTGGGGGGTGGGGTGGGGCAGGACAGCAAGGGGGAGGATTGGGAAGACAATAGCAGGCA
TGCTGGGGATGCGGTGGGCTCTATGGCTTCTGAGGCGGAAAGAACCAGCTGGGGCTCTAGGGGGTATCCC
C
[124 nt withheld, positions 10222-10345]
C
[91 nt withheld, positions 10347-10437]
A
[49 nt withheld, positions 10439-10487]
CCTTTGACGTTGGAGTCCACGTTCTTT
[37 nt withheld, positions 10515-10551]
ACCCTATCTCGGTCTATTCTTTTGATTTATAAGGGATTTTGCCGATTTCGGCCTATTGGTTAAAAAATGA
GCTGATTTAACAAAAATTTAACGCGAATTAATTCTGTGGAATGTGTGTCAGTTAGGGTGTGGAAAGTCCC
CAGGCTCCCCAGCAGGCAGAAGTATGCAAAGCATGCATCTCAATTAGTCAGCAACCAGGTGTGGAAAGTC
CCCAGGCTCCCCAGCAGGCAGAAGTATGCAAAGCATGCATCTCAATTAGTCAGCAACCATAGTCCCGCCC
CTAACTCCGCCCATCCCGCCCCTAACTCCGCCCAGTTCCGCCCATTCTCCGCCCCATGGCTGACTAATTT
TTTTTATTTATGCAGAGGCCGAGGCCGCCTCTGCCTCTGAGCTATTCCAGAAGTAGTGAGGAGGCTTTTT
TGGAGGCCTAGGCTTTTGCAAAAAGCTCCCGGGAGCTTGTATATCCATTTTCGGATCTGATCAGCACGTG
TTGACAATTAATCATCGGCATAGTATATCGGCATAGTATAATACGACAAGGTGAGGAACTAAACCATGGC
CAAGTTGACCAGTGCCGTTCCGGTGCTCACCGCGCGCGACGTCGCCGGAGCGGTCGAGTTCTGGACCGAC
CGGCTCGGGTTCTCCCGGGACTTCGTGGAGGACGACTTCGCCGGTGTGGTCCGGGACGACGTGACCCTGT
TCATCAGCGCGGTCCAGGACCAGGTGGTGCCGGACAACACCCTGGCCTGGGTGTGGGTGCGCGGCCTGGA
CGAGCTGTACGCCGAGTGGTCGGAGGTCGTGTCCACGAACTTCCGGGACGCCTCCGGGCCGGCCATGACC
GAGATCGGCGAGCAGCCGTGGGGGCGGGAGTTCGCCCTGCGCGACCCGGCCGGCAACTGCGTGCACTTCG
TGGCCGAGGAGCAGGACTGACACGTGCTACGAGATTTCGATTCCACCGCCGCCTTCTATGAAAGGTTGGG
CTTCGGAATCGTTTTCCGGGACGCCGGCTGGATGATCCTCCAGCGCGGGGATCTCATGCTGGAGTTCTTC
GCCCACCCCAACTTGTTTATTGCAGCTTATAATGGTTACAAATAAAGCAATAGCATCACAAATTTCACAA
ATAAAGCATTTTTTTCACTGCATTCTAGTTGTGGTTTGTCCAAACTCATCAATGTATCTTATCATGTCTG
TATACCGTCGACCTCTAGCTAGAGCTTGGCGTAATCATGGTCATAGCTGTTTCCTGTGTGAAATTGTTAT
CCGCTCACAATTCCACACAACATACGAGCCGGAAGCATAAAGTGTAAAGCCTGGGGTGCCTAATGAGTGA
GCTAACTCACATTAATTGCGTTGCGCTCACTGCCCGCTTTCCAGTCGGGAAACCTGTCGTGCCAGCTGCA
TTAATGAATCGGCCAACGCGCGGGGAGAGGCGGTTTGCGTATTGGGCGCTCTTCCGCTTCCTCGCTCACT
GACTCGCTGCGCTCGGTCGTTCGGCTGCGGCGAGCGGTATCAGCTCACTCAAAGGCGGTAATACGGTTAT
CCACAGAATCAGGGGATAACGCAGGAAAGAACATGTGAGCAAAAGGCCAGCAAAAGGCCAGGAACCGTAA
AAAGGCCGCGTTGCTGGCGTTTTTCCATAGGCTCCGCCCCCCTGACGAGCATCACAAAAATCGACGCTCA
AGTCAGAGGTGGCGAAACCCGACAGGACTATAAAGATACCAGGCGTTTCCCCCTGGAAGCTCCCTCGTGC
GCTCTCCTGTTCCGACCCTGCCGCTTACCGGATACCTGTCCGCCTTTCTCCCTTCGGGAAGCGTGGCGCT
TTCTCATAGCTCACGCTGTAGGTATCTCAGTTCGGTGTAGGTCGTTCGCTCCAAGCTGGGCTGTGTGCAC
GAACCCCCCGTTCAGCCCGACCGCTGCGCCTTATCCGGTAACTATCGTCTTGAGTCCAACCCGGTAAGAC
ACGACTTATCGCCACTGGCAGCAGCCACTGGTAACAGGATTAGCAGAGCGAGGTATGTAGGCGGTGCTAC
AGAGTTCTTGAAGTGGTGGCCTAACTACGGCTACACTAGAAGAACAGTATTTGGTATCTGCGCTCTGCTG
AAGCCAGTTACCTTCGGAAAAAGAGTTGGTAGCTCTTGATCCGGCAAACAAACCACCGCTGGTAGCGGTG
GTTTTTTTGTTTGCAAGCAGCAGATTACGCGCAGAAAAAAAGGATCTCAAGAAGATCCTTTGATCTTTTC
TACGGGGTCTGACGCTCAGTGGAACGAAAACTCACGTTAAGGGATTTTGGTCATGAGATTATCAAAAAGG
ATCTTCACCTAGATCCTTTTAAATTAAAAATGAAGTTTTAAATCAATCTAAAGTATATATGAGTAAACTT
GGTCTGACAGTTACCAATGCTTAATCAGTGAGGCACCTATCTCAGCGATCTGTCTATTTCGTTCATCCAT
AGTTGCCTGACTCCCCGTCGTGTAGATAACTACGATACGGGAGGGCTTACCATCTGGCCCCAGTGCTGCA
ATGATACCGCGAGACCCACGCTCACCGGCTCCAGATTTATCAGCAATAAACCAGCCAGCCGGAAGGGCCG
AGCGCAGAAGTGGTCCTGCAACTTTATCCGCCTCCATCCAGTCTATTAATTGTTGCCGGGAAGCTAGAGT
AAGTAGTTCGCCAGTTAATAGTTTGCGCAACGTTGTTGCCATTGCTACAGGCATCGTGGTGTCACGCTCG
TCGTTTGGTATGGCTTCATTCAGCTCCGGTTCCCAACGATCAAGGCGAGTTACATGATCCCCCATGTTGT
GCAAAAAAGCGGTTAGCTCCTTCGGTCCTCCGATCGTTGTCAGAAGTAAGTTGGCCGCAGTGTTATCACT
CATGGTTATGGCAGCACTGCATAATTCTCTTACTGTCATGCCATCCGTAAGATGCTTTTCTGTGACTGGT
GAGTACTCAACCAAGTCATTCTGAGAATAGTGTATGCGGCGACCGAGTTGCTCTTGCCCGGCGTCAATAC
GGGATAATACCGCGCCACATAGCAGAACTTTAAAAGTGCTCATCATTGGAAAACGTTCTTCGGGGCGAAA
ACTCTCAAGGATCTTACCGCTGTTGAGATCCAGTTCGATGTAACCCACTCGTGCACCCAACTGATCTTCA
GCATCTTTTACTTTCACCAGCGTTTCTGGGTGAGCAAAAACAGGAAGGCAAAATGCCGCAAAAAAGGGAA
TAAGGGCGACACGGAAATGTTGAATACTCATACTCTTCCTTTTTCAATATTATTGAAGCATTTATCAGGG
TTATTGTCTCATGAGCGGATACATATTTGAATGTATTTAGAAAAATAAACAAATAGGGGTTCCGCGCACA
TTTCCCCGAAAAGTGCCACCTGAC
