>Addgene plasmid #72616 | pSLIKneo 3XFLAG-wtGATA6-3XAU1_RNAi resistant | addgene partial sequence | sequence record 138421 | pCEP-fwd 5'-AGAGCTCGTTTAGTGAACCG-3'
GTATGGACTACAAGGATGACGATGACAAGGACTACAAGGATGACGATGACAAGGACTACAAGGATGACGA
TGACAAGATGGCCTTGACTGACGGCGGCTGGTGCTTGCCGAAGCGCTTCGGGGCCGCGGGTGCGGACGCC
AGCGACTCCAGAGCCTTTCCAGCGCGGGAGCCCTCCACGCCGCCTTCCCCCATCTCTTCCTCGTCCTCCT
CCTGCTCCCGGGGCGGAGAGCGGGGCCCCGGCGGCGCCAGCAACTGCGGGACGCCTCAGCTCGACACGGA
GGCGGCGGCCGGACCCCCGGCCCGCTCGCTGCTGCTCAGTTCCTACGCTTCGCATCCCTTCGGGGCTCCC
CACGGACCTTCGGCGCCTGGGGTCGCGGGCCCCGGGGGCAACCTGTCGAGCTGGGAGGACTTGCTGCTGT
TCACTGACCTCGACCAAGCCGCGACCGCCAGCAAGCTGCTGTGGTCCAGCCGCGGCGCCAAGCTGAGCCC
CTTCGCACCCGAGCAGCCGGAGGAGATGTACCAGACCCTCGCCGCTCTCTCCAGCCAGGGTCCGGCCGCC
TACGACGGCGCGCCCGGCGGCTTCGTGCACTCTGCGGCCGCGGCGGCAGCAGCCGCGGCGGCGGCCAGCT
CCCCGGTCTACGTGCCC
