>Addgene plasmid #72616 | pSLIKneo 3XFLAG-wtGATA6-3XAU1_RNAi resistant | addgene partial sequence | sequence record 138428 | hUBCpro-R 5'-CTAAGGCCGAGTCTTATGAGCAG-3'
CTGAGCGTCCGGGCGGAAGGATCAGGACGCTCGCTGCGCCCTTCGTCTGACGTGGCAGCGCTCGCCGTGA
GGAGGGGGGCGCCCGCGGGAGGCGCCAAAACCCGGCGCGGAGGCCAGATCTTGGGTGGGTTAATTAACCA
TCTTTATGGCTCGAGATGTTATCAACCACTTTGTACAAGAAAGCTGGGTCTAGATATCTCGAAAACGCAT
TAGTCTTCCAATTGTTAGATGTAGCGGTAGGTGTCGATGTAGCGGTAGGTGTCGATGTAGCGGTAGGTGT
CGGCCAGGGCCAGGGCGCACCAGGAATCCGGTCGCACGGAGGACGTGACTTCGGCCGGCGAGGCGAGACT
GACGCCTATGTAGAGCCCATCTTGACCCGAATACTTGAGCTCGCTGTTCTCGGGATTGGTGCTCTCTCCC
GCACCAGTCATCACCGGGGCACCCGCCCCTGAGGCTGTAGGTTGTGTTGTGGGGGAAGTATTTTTGCTGC
AATCATCTGAGTTAGAAGAGGTGGAAGTTGGAGTCATGGGAATGGAATTATTGCTATTACCAGAGCAAGT
CTTTGATTTATTTATGTTCTTAGGTTTTCGTTTCCTGGTTTGAATTCCCTCTTTCTTCATCGCTAGCGGT
CGCGGCACCCCATGGAGTTTCATGTAGAGTCCACAAGCATTGCACACGGGTTCACCCTCGGCGTTTCTGC
GCCATAAGGTGGTAGTTGTGGTGTGACAGTTGGCACAGGACAATCCAAGCCGCCGTGATGAAGGCACGCG
CTTCTGCGGCTTGATGAGGGGCCGGCTGAGGCCGTTCATCTTGCTGTAGAGCCCGCAGGCGTT
